Addgene plasmid #79514: pENTR221-NR1H3
Purpose: MultiSite Gateway entry clones, second fragment (attL5, attL2) Human NR1H3 CDS
Depositing lab: Peter Jon Nelson. Depositing organization: Klinikum der Ludwig Maximilians-Universitaet Muenchen. Publication: A vector platform for the rapid and efficient engineering of stable complex transgenes. Jackel C, Nogueira MS, Ehni N, Kraus C, Ranke J, Dohmann M, Noessner E, Nelson PJ. Sci Rep. 2016 Oct 3;6:34365. doi: 10.1038/srep34365. PubMed 27694838.
Backbone
  Vector backbone: pDONR221-P5P2
  Backbone manufacturer: Thermo Scientific
  Backbone size w/o insert (bp): 4774
  Total vector size (bp): 3766
  Modifications to backbone: Gateway cloned NR1H3 Insert
  Vector type: Multisite Gateway Entry Clone
Growth in bacteria
  Bacterial resistance: Kanamycin, 50 μg/mL
  Growth temperature: 37°C
  Growth strain: DH5alpha
  Copy number: High Copy
Gene/Insert
  Gene/Insert name: LXR Alpha (alt names: NR1H3; LXRA)
  Species: H. sapiens (human)
  Insert size (bp): 1208
  GenBank ID: NM_001130102.2
  Entrez Gene: NR1H3 (a.k.a. LXR-a, LXRA, RLD-1)
  Cloning method: Gateway Cloning
  Sequencing primers: 5′ M13-FP; 3′ M13-RP
Terms and licenses: Academic/Nonprofit Terms; Industry Terms: Not Available to Industry
Depositor comments: Multisite Gateway Entry Clone for NR1H3 CDS. Second Fragment for 2 Fragment MultiSite Gateway LR reaction.
How to cite: pENTR221-NR1H3 was a gift from Peter Jon Nelson (Addgene plasmid # 79514 ; http://n2t.net/addgene:79514 ; RRID:Addgene_79514)
