[The description below was written by a language model from this plasmid's Addgene catalogue record and pLannotate feature annotations shown in this document.]
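Description:
pENTR221-NR1H3 is a MultiSite Gateway entry clone made by recombining the human NR1H3 coding sequence (LXR alpha, a ligand-activated nuclear receptor that partners with RXR at DR4-type response elements) into the pDONR221-P5P2 donor backbone. The plasmid totals 3,766 bp, which is smaller than the empty donor vector. This is expected because the BP reaction swaps out the donor's larger selection cassette for the roughly 1.2 kb insert. It is maintained in E. coli at high copy through a ColE1/pUC-type origin and is selected with kanamycin via the aph(3')-Ia resistance gene.

The NR1H3 open reading frame sits in the forward orientation between an attL5 site upstream and an attL2 site downstream. The annotation tool labels it as a fragment relative to the reference protein, and the catalogue ties the insert to a particular transcript variant, so it may not match the canonical isoform over its full length. No eukaryotic promoter, tag or reporter is annotated, so the plasmid is a promoterless CDS donor rather than an expression construct. The rrnB T1 and T2 terminators upstream of the att cassette insulate the insert from read-through transcription in bacteria. A T7 promoter lies just beyond attL2 and points back toward the insert. The short lacI and lacZα fragments are backbone remnants, and M13 primer sites flank the cassette for sequence verification.

The attL5/attL2 pairing makes this clone the second fragment in a two-fragment MultiSite Gateway LR reaction. There it is combined with a first-position entry clone, typically carrying a promoter or other upstream element, and a destination vector. The result is a complete NR1H3 transgene, assembled within a modular platform for building stable complex transgenes.
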