Features (pLannotate 1.2.2; 10 found; start..end, strand, type, name):
    121..213     +  CDS            lacI (fragment): lac repressor; lacI; The lac repressor binds to the lac operator to inhibit transcription in E. coli. This inhibition can be relieved by adding lactose or isopropyl-β-D-thiogalactopyranoside (IPTG).
    268..295     -  terminator     rrnB T2 terminator: transcription terminator T2 from the E. coli rrnB gene
    427..470     +  terminator     rrnB T1 terminator: Escherichia coli rrnB; transcription terminator T1 from the E. coli rrnB gene
    517..553     -  CDS            lacZα (fragment): LacZα fragment of β-galactosidase; lacZ fragment
    570..665     +  protein_bind   attL5: mutant version of attL; recombination site for the Gateway® LR reaction LR Clonase™
    668..1873    +  CDS            NR1H3 (fragment): NR1H3_HUMAN - Also known as LXRA. Experimental evidence at protein level: Swiss-Prot protein existence level 1. Nuclear receptor that exhibits a ligand-dependent transcriptional activation activity (PubMed:19481530, PubMed:25661920). Interaction with retinoic acid receptor (RXR) shifts RXR from its role as a silent DNA-binding partner to an active ligand-binding subunit in mediating retinoid responses through target genes defined by LXRES (By similarity). LXRES are DR4-type response elements characterized by direct repeats of two similar hexanuclotide half-sites spaced by four nucleotides (By
   1878..1977    -  protein_bind   attL2: mutant version of attL; recombination site for the Gateway® LR reaction LR Clonase™
   2008..2026    -  promoter       T7 promoter: promoter for bacteriophage T7 RNA polymerase
   2160..2969    +  CDS            KanR: aminoglycoside phosphotransferase; aph(3')-Ia; confers resistance to kanamycin in bacteria or G418 (Geneticin®) in eukaryotes
   3116..3704    +  rep_origin     ori: high-copy-number ColE1/pMB1/pBR322/pUC origin of replication
>Addgene plasmid #79514 | pENTR221-NR1H3 | addgene full sequence | sequence record 178177 | Addgene NGS Result
CTTTCCTGCGTTATCCCCTGATTCTGTGGATAACCGTATTACCGCCTTTGAGTGAGCTGATACCGCTCGC
CGCAGCCGAACGACCGAGCGCAGCGAGTCAGTGAGCGAGGAAGCGGAAGAGCGCCCAATACGCAAACCGC
CTCTCCCCGCGCGTTGGCCGATTCATTAATGCAGCTGGCACGACAGGTTTCCCGACTGGAAAGCGGGCAG
TGAGCGCAACGCAATTAATACGCGTACCGCTAGCCAGGAAGAGTTTGTAGAAACGCAAAAAGGCCATCCG
TCAGGATGGCCTTCTGCTTAGTTTGATGCCTGGCAGTTTATGGCGGGCGTCCTGCCCGCCACCCTCCGGG
CCGTTGCTTCACAACGTTCAAATCCGCTCCCGGCGGATTTGTCCTACTCAGGAGAGCGTTCACCGACAAA
CAACAGATAAAACGAAAGGCCCAGTCTTCCGACTGAGCCTTTCGTTTTATTTGATGCCTGGCAGTTCCCT
ACTCTCGCGTTAACGCTAGCATGGATGTTTTCCCAGTCACGACGTTGTAAAACGACGGCCAGTCTTAAGC
TCGGGCCCCAAATAATGATTTTATTTTGACTGATAGTGACCTGTTCGTTGCAACAAATTGATGAGCAATG
CTTTTTTATAATGCCAACTTTGTATACAAAAGTTGTAATGCCCCACTCTGCTGGGGGTACTGCAGGGGTG
GGGCTGGAGGCTGCAGAGCCCACAGCCCTGCTCACCAGGGCAGAGCCCCCTTCAGAACCCACAGAGATCC
GTCCACAAAAGCGGAAAAAGGGGCCAGCCCCCAAAATGCTGGGGAACGAGCTATGCAGCGTGTGTGGGGA
CAAGGCCTCGGGCTTCCACTACAATGTTCTGAGCTGCGAGGGCTGCAAGGGATTCTTCCGCCGCAGCGTC
ATCAAGGGAGCGCACTACATCTGCCACAGTGGCGGCCACTGCCCCATGGACACCTACATGCGTCGCAAGT
GCCAGGAGTGTCGGCTTCGCAAATGCCGTCAGGCTGGCATGCGGGAGGAGTGTGTCCTGTCAGAAGAACA
GATCCGCCTGAAGAAACTGAAGCGGCAAGAGGAGGAACAGGCTCATGCCACATCCTTGCCCCCCAGGGCT
TCCTCACCCCCCCAAATCCTGCCCCAGCTCAGCCCGGAACAACTGGGCATGATCGAGAAGCTCGTCGCTG
CCCAGCAACAGTGTAACCGGCGCTCCTTTTCTGACCGGCTTCGAGTCACGCCTTGGCCCATGGCACCAGA
TCCCCATAGCCGGGAGGCCCGTCAGCAGCGCTTTGCCCACTTCACTGAGCTGGCCATCGTCTCTGTGCAG
GAGATAGTTGACTTTGCTAAACAGCTACCCGGCTTCCTGCAGCTCAGCCGGGAGGACCAGATTGCCCTGC
TGAAGACCTCTGCGATCGAGGTGATGCTTCTGGAGACATCTCGGAGGTACAACCCTGGGAGTGAGAGTAT
CACCTTCCTCAAGGATTTCAGTTATAACCGGGAAGACTTTGCCAAAGCAGGGCTGCAAGTGGAATTCATC
AACCCCATCTTCGAGTTCTCCAGGGCCATGAATGAGCTGCAACTCAATGATGCCGAGTTTGCCTTGCTCA
TTGCTATCAGCATCTTCTCTGCAGACCGGCCCAACGTGCAGGACCAGCTCCAGGTAGAGAGGCTGCAGCA
CACATATGTGGAAGCCCTGCATGCCTACGTCTCCATCCACCATCCCCATGACCGACTGATGTTCCCACGG
ATGCTAATGAAACTGGTGAGCCTCCGGACCCTGAGCAGCGTCCACTCAGAGCAAGTGTTTGCACTGCGTC
TGCAGGACAAAAAGCTCCCACCGCTGCTCTCTGAGATCTGGGATGTGCACGAATGAAACCCAGCTTTCTT
GTACAAAGTTGGCATTATAAGAAAGCATTGCTTATCAATTTGTTGCAACGAACAGGTCACTATCAGTCAA
AATAAAATCATTATTTGCCATCCAGCTGCAGGGCGGCCGCGATATCCCCTATAGTGAGTCGTATTACATG
GTCATAGCTGTTTCCTGGCAGCTCTGGCCCGTGTCTCAAAATCTCTGATGTTACATTGCACAAGATAAAA
ATATATCATCATGAACAATAAAACTGTCTGCTTACATAAACAGTAATACAAGGGGTGTTATGAGCCATAT
TCAACGGGAAACGTCGAGGCCGCGATTAAATTCCAACATGGATGCTGATTTATATGGGTATAAATGGGCT
CGCGATAATGTCGGGCAATCAGGTGCGACAATCTATCGCTTGTATGGGAAGCCCGATGCGCCAGAGTTGT
TTCTGAAACATGGCAAAGGTAGCGTTGCCAATGATGTTACAGATGAGATGGTCAGACTAAACTGGCTGAC
GGAATTTATGCCTCTTCCGACCATCAAGCATTTTATCCGTACTCCTGATGATGCATGGTTACTCACCACT
GCGATCCCCGGAAAAACAGCATTCCAGGTATTAGAAGAATATCCTGATTCAGGTGAAAATATTGTTGATG
CGCTGGCAGTGTTCCTGCGCCGGTTGCATTCGATTCCTGTTTGTAATTGTCCTTTTAACAGCGATCGCGT
ATTTCGTCTCGCTCAGGCGCAATCACGAATGAATAACGGTTTGGTTGATGCGAGTGATTTTGATGACGAG
CGTAATGGCTGGCCTGTTGAACAAGTCTGGAAAGAAATGCATAAACTTTTGCCATTCTCACCGGATTCAG
TCGTCACTCATGGTGATTTCTCACTTGATAACCTTATTTTTGACGAGGGGAAATTAATAGGTTGTATTGA
TGTTGGACGAGTCGGAATCGCAGACCGATACCAGGATCTTGCCATCCTATGGAACTGCCTCGGTGAGTTT
TCTCCTTCATTACAGAAACGGCTTTTTCAAAAATATGGTATTGATAATCCTGATATGAATAAATTGCAGT
TTCATTTGATGCTCGATGAGTTTTTCTAATCAGAATTGGTTAATTGGTTGTAACACTGGCAGAGCATTAC
GCTGACTTGACGGGACGGCGCAAGCTCATGACCAAAATCCCTTAACGTGAGTTACGCGTCGTTCCACTGA
GCGTCAGACCCCGTAGAAAAGATCAAAGGATCTTCTTGAGATCCTTTTTTTCTGCGCGTAATCTGCTGCT
TGCAAACAAAAAAACCACCGCTACCAGCGGTGGTTTGTTTGCCGGATCAAGAGCTACCAACTCTTTTTCC
GAAGGTAACTGGCTTCAGCAGAGCGCAGATACCAAATACTGTTCTTCTAGTGTAGCCGTAGTTAGGCCAC
CACTTCAAGAACTCTGTAGCACCGCCTACATACCTCGCTCTGCTAATCCTGTTACCAGTGGCTGCTGCCA
GTGGCGATAAGTCGTGTCTTACCGGGTTGGACTCAAGACGATAGTTACCGGATAAGGCGCAGCGGTCGGG
CTGAACGGGGGGTTCGTGCACACAGCCCAGCTTGGAGCGAACGACCTACACCGAACTGAGATACCTACAG
CGTGAGCTATGAGAAAGCGCCACGCTTCCCGAAGGGAGAAAGGCGGACAGGTATCCGGTAAGCGGCAGGG
TCGGAACAGGAGAGCGCACGAGGGAGCTTCCAGGGGGAAACGCCTGGTATCTTTATAGTCCTGTCGGGTT
TCGCCACCTCTGACTTGAGCGTCGATTTTTGTGATGCTCGTCAGGGGGGCGGAGCCTATGGAAAAACGCC
AGCAACGCGGCCTTTTTACGGTTCCTGGCCTTTTGCTGGCCTTTTGCTCACATGTT
